>Addgene plasmid #80938 | pAAV-SMVP-Cas9N-U6-gRNA TdL | depositor full sequence | sequence record 158626 | pAAV-SMVP-Cas9N-U6-gRNA TdL sequence 7472 bps
TTTTTGCGGCATTTTGCCTTCCTGTTTTTGCTCACCCAGAAACGCTGGTGAAAGTAAAAGATGCTGAAGA
TCAGTTGGGTGCACGAGTGGGTTACATCGAACTGGATCTCAATAGTGGTAAGATCCTTGAGAGTTTTCGC
CCCGAAGAACGTTTTCCAATGATGAGCACTTTTAAAGTTCTGCTATGTGGCGCGGTATTATCCCGTATTG
ACGCCGGGCAAGAGCAACTCGGTCGCCGCATACACTATTCTCAGAATGACTTGGTTGAGTACTCACCAGT
CACAGAAAAGCATCTTACGGATGGCATGACAGTAAGAGAATTATGCAGTGCTGCCATAACCATGAGTGAT
AACACTGCGGCCAACTTACTTCTGACAACGATCGGAGGACCGAAGGAGCTAACCGCTTTTTTGCACAACA
TGGGGGATCATGTAACTCGCCTTGATCGTTGGGAACCGGAGCTGAATGAAGCCATACCAAACGACGAGCG
TGACACCACGATGCCTGTAGTAATGGTAACAACGTTGCGCAAACTATTAACTGGCGAACTACTTACTCTA
GCTTCCCGGCAACAATTAATAGACTGGATGGAGGCGGATAAAGTTGCAGGACCACTTCTGCGCTCGGCCC
TTCCGGCTGGCTGGTTTATTGCTGATAAATCTGGAGCCGGTGAGCGTGGGTCTCGCGGTATCATTGCAGC
ACTGGGGCCAGATGGTAAGCCCTCCCGTATCGTAGTTATCTACACGACGGGGAGTCAGGCAACTATGGAT
GAACGAAATAGACAGATCGCTGAGATAGGTGCCTCACTGATTAAGCATTGGTAACTGTCAGACCAAGTTT
ACTCATATATACTTTAGATTGATTTAAAACTTCATTTTTAATTTAAAAGGATCTAGGTGAAGATCCTTTT
TGATAATCTCATGACCAAAATCCCTTAACGTGAGTTTTCGTTCCACTGAGCGTCAGACCCCGTAGAAAAG
ATCAAAGGATCTTCTTGAGATCCTTTTTTTCTGCGCGTAATCTGCTGCTTGCAAACAAAAAAACCACCGC
TACCAGCGGTGGTTTGTTTGCCGGATCAAGAGCTACCAACTCTTTTTCCGAAGGTAACTGGCTTCAGCAG
AGCGCAGATACCAAATACTGTCCTTCTAGTGTAGCCGTAGTTAGGCCACCACTTCAAGAACTCTGTAGCA
CCGCCTACATACCTCGCTCTGCTAATCCTGTTACCAGTGGCTGCTGCCAGTGGCGATAAGTCGTGTCTTA
CCGGGTTGGACTCAAGACGATAGTTACCGGATAAGGCGCAGCGGTCGGGCTGAACGGGGGGTTCGTGCAC
ACAGCCCAGCTTGGAGCGAACGACCTACACCGAACTGAGATACCTACAGCGTGAGCTATGAGAAAGCGCC
ACGCTTCCCGAAGGGAGAAAGGCGGACAGGTATCCGGTAAGCGGCAGGGTCGGAACAGGAGAGCGCACGA
GGGAGCTTCCAGGGGGAAACGCCTGGTATCTTTATAGTCCTGTCGGGTTTCGCCACCTCTGACTTGAGCG
TCGATTTTTGTGATGCTCGTCAGGGGGGCGGAGCCTATGGAAAAACGCCAGCAACGCGGCCTTTTTACGG
TTCCTGGCCTTTTGCTGCGGTTTTGCTCACATGTTCTTTCCTGCGTTATCCCCTGATTCTGTGGATAACC
GTATTACCGCCTTTGAGTGAGCTGATACCGCTCGCCGCAGCCGAACGACCGAGCGCAGCGAGTCAGTGAG
CGAGGAAGCGGAAGAGCGCCCAATACGCAAACCGCCTCTCCCCGCGCGTTGGCCGATTCATTAATGCAGC
TGGCACGACAGGTTTCCCGACTGGAAAGCGGGCAGTGAGCGCAACGCAATTAATGTGAGTTAGCTCACTC
ATTAGGCACCCCAGGCTTTACACTTTATGCTTCCGGCTCGTATGTTGTGTGGAATTGTGAGCGGATAACA
ATTTCACACAGGAAACAGCTATGACCATGATTACGCCAGATTTAATTAAGGCTGCGCGCTCGCTCGCTCA
CTGAGGCCGCCCGGGCAAAGCCCGGGCGTCGGGCGACCTTTGGTCGCCCGGCCTCAGTGAGCGAGCGAGC
GCGCAGAGAGGGAGTGGCCAACTCCATCACTAGGGGTTCCTTGTAGTTAATGATTAACCCGCCATGCTAC
TTATCTACCTGCGGCCGCCATTATGGAATGTGTGTCAGTTAGGGTGTGGAAAGTCCCCAGGCTCCCCAGC
AGGCAGAAGTATGCAAAGCATGCATCTCAATTAGTCAGCAACCAGTCCCGGTCTCCTCCCATGCATGTCA
ATATTGGCCATTAGCCATATTATTCATTGGTTATATAGCATAAATCAATATTGGCTATTGGCCATTGCAT
ACGTTGTATCTATATCATAATATGTACATTTATATTGGCTCATGTCCAATATGACCGCCATGTTGGCATT
GATTATTGACTAGTTATTAATAGTAATCAATTACGGGGTCATTAGTTCATAGCCCATATATGGAGTTCCG
CGTTACATAACTTACGGTAAATGGCCCGCCTGGCTGACCGCCCAACGACCCCCGCCCATTGACGTCAATA
ATGACGTATGTTCCCATAGTAACGCCAATAGGGACTTTCCATTGACGTCAATGGGTGGAGTATTTACGGT
AAACTGCCCACTTGGCAGTACATCAAGTGTATCATATGCCAAGTCCGCCCCCTATTGACGTCAATGACGG
TAAATGGCCCGCCTGGCATTATGCCCAGTACATGACCTTACGGGACTTTCCTACTTGGCAGTACATCTAC
GTATTAGTCATCGCTATTACCATGGTGATGCGGTTTTGGCAGTACACCAATGGGCGTGGATAGCGGTTTG
ACTCACGGGGATTTCCAAGTCTCCACCCCATTGACGTCAATGGGAGTTTGTTTTGGCACCAAAATCAACG
GGACTTTCCAAAATGTCGTAATAACCCCGCCCCGTTGACGCAAATGGGCGGTAGGCGTGTACGGTGGGAG
GTCTATATAAGCAGAGGTCGTTTAGTGAACCGTCAGATCACTAGTAGCTTTATTGCGGTAGTTTATCACA
GTTAAATTGCTAACGCAGTCAGTGCTCGACTGATCACAGGTAAGTATCAAGGTTACAAGACAGGTTTAAG
GAGGCCAATAGAAACTGGGCTTGTCGAGACAGAGAAGATTCTTGCGTTTCTGATAGGCACCTATTGGTCT
TACTGACATCCACTTTGCCTTTCTCTCCACAGGGGTACCGAAGCCGCTAGCGCTACCGGTCGCCACCATG
GCCCCAAAGAAGAAGCGGAAGGTCGGTATCCACGGAGTCCCAGCAGCCGACAAGAAGTACTCCATTGGGC
TCGATATCGGCACAAACAGCGTCGGCTGGGCCGTCATTACGGACGAGTACAAGGTGCCGAGCAAAAAATT
CAAAGTTCTGGGCAATACCGATCGCCACAGCATAAAGAAGAACCTCATTGGCGCCCTCCTGTTCGACTCC
GGGGAAACGGCCGAAGCCACGCGGCTCAAAAGAACAGCACGGCGCAGATATACCCGCAGAAAGAATCGGA
TCTGCTACCTGCAGGAGATCTTTAGTAATGAGATGGCTAAGGTGGATGACTCTTTCTTCCATAGGCTGGA
GGAGTCCTTTTTGGTGGAGGAGGATAAAAAGCACGAGCGCCACCCAATCTTTGGCAATATCGTGGACGAG
GTGGCGTACCATGAAAAGTACCCAACCATATATCATCTGAGGAAGAAGCTTGTAGACAGTACTGATAAGG
CTGACTTGCGGTTGATCTATCTCGCGCTGGCGCATATGATCAAATTTCGGGGACACTTCCTCATCGAGGG
GGACCTGAACCCAGACAACAGCGATGTCGACAAACTCTTTATCCAACTGGTTCAGACTTACAATCAGCTT
TTCGAAGAGAACCCGATCAACGCATCCGGAGTTGACGCCAAAGCAATCCTGAGCGCTAGGCTGTCCAAAT
CCCGGCGGCTCGAAAACCTCATCGCACAGCTCCCTGGGGAGAAGAAGAACGGCCTGTTTGGTAATCTTAT
CGCCCTGTCACTCGGGCTGACCCCCAACTTTAAATCTAACTTCGACCTGGCCGAAGATGCCAAGCTTCAA
CTGAGCAAAGACACCTACGATGATGATCTCGACAATCTGCTGGCCCAGATCGGCGACCAGTACGCAGACC
TTTTTTTGGCGGCAAAGAACCTGTCAGACGCCATTCTGCTGAGTGATATTCTGCGAGTGAACACGGAGAT
CACCAAAGCTCCGCTGAGCGCTAGTATGATCAAGCGCTATGATGAGCACCACCAAGACTTGACTTTGCTG
AAGGCCCTTGTCAGACAGCAACTGCCTGAGAAGTACAAGGAAATTTTCTTCGATCAGTCTAAAAATGGCT
ACGCCGGATACATTGACGGCGGAGCAAGCCAGGAGGAATTTTACAAATTTATTAAGCCCATCTTGGAAAA
AATGGACGGCACCGAGGAGCTGCTGGTAAAGCTTAACAGAGAAGATCTGTTGCGCAAACAGCGCACTTTC
GACAATGGAAGCATCCCCCACCAGATTCACCTGGGCGAACTGCACGCTATCCTCAGGCGGCAAGAGGATT
TCTACCCCTTTTTGAAAGATAACAGGGAAAAGATTGAGAAAATCCTCACATTTCGGATACCCTACTATGT
AGGCCCCCTCGCCCGGGGAAATTCCAGATTCGCGTGGATGACTCGCAAATCAGAAGAGACCATCACTCCC
TGGAACTTCGAGGAAGTCGTGGATAAGGGGGCCTCTGCCCAGTCCTTCATCGAAAGGATGACTAACTTTG
ATAAAAATCTGCCTAACGAAAAGGTGCTTCCTAAACACTCTCTGCTGTACGAGTACTTCACAGTTTATAA
CGAGCTCACCAAGGTCAAATACGTCACAGAAGGGATGAGAAAGCCAGCATTCCTGTCTGGAGAGCAGAAG
AAAGCTATCGTGGACCTCCTCTTCAAGACGAACCGGAAAGTTACCGTGAAACAGCTCAAAGAAGACTATT
TCAAAAAGATTGAATGTTTCGACTCTGTTGAAATCAGCGGAGTGGAGGATCGCTTCAACGCATCCCTGGG
AACGTATCACGATCTCCTGAAAATCATTAAAGACAAGGACTTCCTGGACAATGAGGAGAACGAGGACATT
CTTGAGGACATTGTCCTCACCCTTACGTTGTTTGAAGATAGGGAGATGATTGAAGAACGCTTGAAAACTT
ACGCTCATCTCTTCGACGACAAAGTCATGAAACAGCTCAAGAGGCGCCGATATACAGGATGGGGGCGGCT
GTCAAGAAAACTGATCAATGGGATCCGAGACAAGCAGAGTGGAAAGACAATCCTGGATTTTCTTAAGTCC
GATGGATTTGCCAACCGGAACTTCATGCAGTTGATCCATGATGACTCTCTCACCTTTAAGGAGGACATCC
AGAAAGCACAAGTTTGTCTGGCTGGCGATACTCTCATTACCCTGGCCGATGGACGACGAGTGCCTATTAG
AGAACTGGTGTCACAGCAGAATTTTTCCGTGTGGGCTCTGAATCCTCAGACTTACCGCCTGGAGAGGGCT
AGAGTGAGTAGAGCTTTCTGTACCGGCATCAAACCTGTGTACCGCCTCACCACTAGACTGGGGAGATCCA
TTAGGGCCACTGCCAACCACCGATTTCTCACACCTCAGGGCTGGAAACGAGTCGATGAACTCCAGCCTGG
AGATTACCTGGCTCTGCCTAGGAGAATCCCTACTGCCTCCTGATCTCGAGCTCGATGAGTTTGGACAAAC
CACAACTAGAATGCAGTGAAAAAAATGCTTTATTTGTGAAATTTGTGATGCTATTGCTTTATTTGTAACC
ATTATAAGCTGCAATAAACAAGTTAACAACAACAATTGCATTCATTTTATGTTTCAGGTTCAGGGGGAGG
TGTGGGAGGTTTTTTAAAGCAAGTAAAACCTCTACAAATGTGGTACTTAAGAGGGGGAGACCAAAGGGCG
AGACGTTAAGGCCTCACGTGACATGTGAGCAAAAGGCCAGCAAAATGTACAAAAAAGCAGGCTTTAAAGG
AACCAATTCAGTCGACTGGATCCGGTACCAAGGTCGGGCAGGAAGAGGGCCTATTTCCCATGATTCCTTC
ATATTTGCATATACGATACAAGGCTGTTAGAGAGATAATTAGAATTAATTTGACTGTAAACACAAAGATA
TTAGTACAAAATACGTGACGTAGAAAGTAATAATTTCTTGGGTAGTTTGCAGTTTTAAAATTATGTTTTA
AAATGGACTATCATATGCTTACCGTAACTTGAAAGTATTTCGATTTCTTGGCTTTATATATCTTGTGGAA
AGGACGAAACACCGAAAGAATTGATTTGATACCGGTTTTAGAGCTAGAAATAGCAAGTTAAAATAAGGCT
AGTCCGTTATCAACTTGAAAAAGTGGCACCGAGTCGGTGCTTTTTTTTCTAGAGGGCGGCCGCAGGTAGA
TAAGTAGCATGGCGGGTTAATCATTAACTACAAGGAACCCCTAGTGATGGAGTTGGCCACTCCCTCTCTG
CGCGCTCGCTCGCTCACTGAGGCCGGGCGACCAAAGGTCGCCCGACGCCCGGGCTTTGCCCGGGCGGCCT
CAGTGAGCGAGCGAGCGCGCAGCCTTAATTAACCTAATTCACTGGCCGTCGTTTTACAACGTCGTGACTG
GGAAAACCCTGGCGTTACCCAACTTAATCGCCTTGCAGCACATCCCCCTTTCGCCAGCTGGCGTAATAGC
GAAGAGGCCCGCACCGATCGCCCTTCCCAACAGTTGCGCAGCCTGAATGGCGAATGGG
[124 nt withheld, positions 6849-6972]
C
[91 nt withheld, positions 6974-7064]
A
[49 nt withheld, positions 7066-7114]
CCTTTGACGTTGGAGTCCACGTTCTTT
[37 nt withheld, positions 7142-7178]
ACCCTATCTCGGTCTATTCTTTTGATTTATAAGGGATTTTGCCGATTTCGGCCTATTGGTTAAAAAATGA
GCTGATTTAACAAAAATTTAACGCGAATTTTAACAAAATATTAACGTTTATAATTTCAGGTGGCATCTTT
CGGGGAAATGTGCGCGGAACCCCTATTTGTTTATTTTTCTAAATACATTCAAATATGTATCCGCTCATGA
GACAATAACCCTGATAAATGCTTCAATAATATTGAAAAAGGAAGAGTATGAGTATTCAACATTTCCGTGT
CGCCCTTATTCCCT
Features (pLannotate 1.2.2; 22 found; start..end, strand, type, name):
    995..1583    +  rep_origin     ori: high-copy-number ColE1/pMB1/pBR322/pUC origin of replication
   1766..1858    +  CDS            lacI (fragment): lac repressor; lacI; The lac repressor binds to the lac operator to inhibit transcription in E. coli. This inhibition can be relieved by adding lactose or isopropyl-β-D-thiogalactopyranoside (IPTG).
   1871..1892    +  protein_bind   CAP binding site: CAP binding activates transcription in the presence of cAMP. E. coli catabolite activator protein
   1907..1937    +  promoter       lac promoter: promoter for the E. coli lac operon
   1945..1961    +  protein_bind   lac operator: The lac repressor binds to the lac operator to inhibit transcription in E. coli. This inhibition can be relieved by adding lactose or isopropyl-β-D-thiogalactopyranoside (IPTG). lac repressor encoded by lacI
   2011..2141    -  repeat_region  AAV2 ITR (fragment): inverted terminal repeat of adeno-associated virus serotype 2 inverted
   2194..2285    +  promoter       SV40 promoter (fragment): SV40 enhancer and early promoter
   2447..2824    +  enhancer       CMV enhancer: human cytomegalovirus immediate early enhancer
   2826..3025    +  promoter       CMV promoter: human cytomegalovirus (CMV) immediate early promoter
   3120..3252    +  intron         chimeric intron: chimera between introns from human β-globin and immunoglobulin heavy chain genes
   3339..5475    +  CDS            Cas9 (fragment): Cas9 (Csn1) endonuclease from the Streptococcus pyogenes Type II CRISPR/Cas system generates RNA-guided double strand breaks in DNA
   5475..5780    +  CDS            dnaB (fragment): DNAB_SYNY3 - Experimental evidence at protein level: Swiss-Prot protein existence level 1. Participates in initiation and elongation during chromosome replication; it exhibits DNA-dependent ATPase activity. From Synechocystis sp. (strain PCC 6803 / Kazusa).
   5823..5904    -  polyA_signal   SV40 poly(A) signal: SV40 polyadenylation signal
   5927..5995    -  CDS            large T antigen (fragment): large T antigen from SV40 (simian virus 40)
   6066..6083    +  protein_bind   attB1 (fragment): mutant version of attB; recombination site for the Gateway® BP reaction BP Clonase™
   6135..6375    +  promoter       U6 promoter: RNA polymerase III promoter for human U6 snRNA
   6405..6480    +  misc_RNA       gRNA scaffold: guide RNA scaffold for the Streptococcus pyogenes CRISPR/Cas9 system
   6543..6673    +  repeat_region  AAV2 ITR (fragment): inverted terminal repeat of adeno-associated virus serotype 2 inverted
   6687..6844    +  CDS            lacZα (fragment): LacZα fragment of β-galactosidase; lacZ fragment
   6849..7277    +  rep_origin     f1 ori (sequence partly withheld): f1 bacteriophage origin of replication; arrow indicates direction of (+) strand synthesis
   7331..7435    +  promoter       AmpR promoter: bla
   7436..824     +  CDS            AmpR (across the origin): β-lactamase; bla; confers resistance to ampicillin, carbenicillin, and related antibiotics
