[The description below was written by a language model from this plasmid's Addgene catalogue record and pLannotate feature annotations shown in this document.]
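Description:
pAAV-SMVP-Cas9N-U6-gRNA TdL is an AAV transfer plasmid built on the pZac2.1 backbone, about 7.5 kb in total, that carries one half of a split-Cas9 system together with a guide RNA cassette. It is propagated in E. coli through a high-copy ColE1/pUC-type origin and selected with ampicillin via the β-lactamase gene. An f1 phage origin and remnants of the lac region (lacI and lacZα fragments, lac promoter and operator) are backbone leftovers. Two AAV2 inverted terminal repeats flank the payload, defining the segment that is replicated and packaged into recombinant AAV particles when rep, cap and helper functions are supplied in trans.

Between the ITRs, the "SMVP" promoter appears from the annotation to be a composite of an SV40 enhancer/promoter fragment and the CMV immediate-early enhancer and promoter, followed by a chimeric β-globin/immunoglobulin intron that promotes efficient expression. This drives a roughly 2.1 kb N-terminal fragment of Streptococcus pyogenes Cas9 (Cas9N) fused directly to a sequence annotated as a DnaB fragment. This fragment most likely represents a split-intein half used to rejoin Cas9N with a separately delivered C-terminal half by protein trans-splicing, although the record does not say so explicitly. An SV40 polyadenylation signal ends the transcript. Downstream, a human U6 Pol III promoter expresses the TdL spacer joined to the S. pyogenes gRNA scaffold, targeting the 3xStop cassette of the Ai9 reporter allele.

Splitting Cas9 keeps each vector within AAV packaging limits. This plasmid is therefore used with a complementary Cas9C vector to reconstitute nuclease activity in mammalian cells or tissues and cleave the Ai9 locus.
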