Addgene plasmid #80938: pAAV-SMVP-Cas9N-U6-gRNA TdL
Purpose: Expresses Cas9N in mammalian cells; expresses gRNA TdL for Ai9 cleavage.
Depositing lab: George Church. Depositing organization: Harvard University. Publication: A multifunctional AAV-CRISPR-Cas9 and its host response. Chew WL, Tabebordbar M, Cheng JK, Mali P, Wu EY, Ng AH, Zhu K, Wagers AJ, Church GM. Nat Methods. 2016 Sep 5. doi: 10.1038/nmeth.3993. PubMed 27595405.
Backbone
  Vector backbone: pZac2.1
  Backbone manufacturer: University of Pennsylvannia
  Backbone size w/o insert (bp): 3000
  Total vector size (bp): 7471
  Vector type: Mammalian Expression, AAV, CRISPR, Synthetic Biology
Growth in bacteria
  Bacterial resistance: Ampicillin, 100 μg/mL
  Growth temperature: 37°C
  Growth strain: NEB Stable
  Copy number: Unknown
Gene/Insert
  Gene/Insert name: Cas9N (alt name: Split-Cas9 N-terminal half with gRNA against Ai9 3xStop)
  Species: Synthetic
Terms and licenses: Academic/Nonprofit Terms; Industry Terms: Not Available to Industry
How to cite: pAAV-SMVP-Cas9N-U6-gRNA TdL was a gift from George Church (Addgene plasmid # 80938 ; http://n2t.net/addgene:80938 ; RRID:Addgene_80938)
