>Addgene plasmid #80938 | pAAV-SMVP-Cas9N-U6-gRNA TdL | addgene partial sequence | sequence record 158624 | chim-int-F 5'-TCTTACTGACATCCACTTTGCC-3'
GAAGCCGCTAGCGCTACCGGTCGCCACCATGGCCCCAAAGAAGAAGCGGAAGGTCGGTATCCACGGAGTC
CCAGCAGCCGACAAGAAGTACTCCATTGGGCTCGATATCGGCACAAACAGCGTCGGCTGGGCCGTCATTA
CGGACGAGTACAAGGTGCCGAGCAAAAAATTCAAAGTTCTGGGCAATACCGATCGCCACAGCATAAAGAA
GAACCTCATTGGCGCCCTCCTGTTCGACTCCGGGGAAACGGCCGAAGCCACGCGGCTCAAAAGAACAGCA
CGGCGCAGATATACCCGCAGAAAGAATCGGATCTGCTACCTGCAGGAGATCTTTAGTAATGAGATGGCTA
AGGTGGATGACTCTTTCTTCCATAGGCTGGAGGAGTCCTTTTTGGTGGAGGAGGATAAAAAGCACGAGCG
CCACCCAATCTTTGGCAATATCGTGGACGAGGTGGCGTACCATGAAAAGTACCCAACCATATATCATCTG
AGGAAGAAGCTTGTAGACAGTACTGATAAGGCTGACTTGCGGTTGATCTATCTCGCGCTGGCGCATATGA
TCAAATTTCGGGGACACTTCCTCATCGAGGGGGACCTGAACCCAGACAACAGCGATGTCGACAAACTCTT
TATCCAACTGGTTCAGACTTACAATCAGCTTTTCGAAGAGAACCCGATCAACGCATCCGGAGTTGACGCC
AAAGCAATCCTGAGCGCTAGGCTGTCCAAATCCCGGCGGCTCGAAAACCTCATCGCACAGCTCCCTGGGG
AGAAGAAGAACGGCCTGTTTGGTAATCTTATCGCCCTGTCACTCGGGCTGACCCCCAACTTTAAATCTA
