>Addgene plasmid #80938 | pAAV-SMVP-Cas9N-U6-gRNA TdL | addgene partial sequence | sequence record 158625 | hU6-F 5'-GAGGGCCTATTTCCCATGATT-3'
AGGCTGTTAGAGAGATAATTAGAATTAATTTGACTGTAAACACAAAGATATTAGTACAAAATACGTGACG
TAGAAAGTAATAATTTCTTGGGTAGTTTGCAGTTTTAAAATTATGTTTTAAAATGGACTATCATATGCTT
ACCGTAACTTGAAAGTATTTCGATTTCTTGGCTTTATATATCTTGTGGAAAGGACGAAACACCGAAAGAA
TTGATTTGATACCGGTTTTAGAGCTAGAAATAGCAAGTTAAAATAAGGCTAGTCCGTTATCAACTTGAAA
AAGTGGCACCGAGTCGGTGCTTTTTTTTCTAGAGGGCGGCCGCAGGTAGATAAGTAGCATGGCGGGTTAA
TCATTAACTACAAGGAACCCCTAGTGATGGAGTTGGCCACTCCCTCTCTGCGCGCTCGCTCGCTCACTGA
GGCCGGGCGACC
